>Addgene plasmid #166401 | pBS L30 Flag-Apex2-Rab10 | addgene full sequence | sequence record 333500 | Addgene NGS Result
TCTCGCGCGTTTCGGTGATGACGGTGAAAACCTCTGACACATGCAGCTCCCGGAGACGGTCACAGCTTGT
CTGTAAGCGGATGCCGGGAGCAGACAAGCCCGTCAGGGCGCGTCAGCGGGTGTTGGCGGGTGTCGGGGCT
GGCTTAACTATGCGGCATCAGAGCAGATTGTACTGAGAGTGCACCATATGCGGTGTGAAATACCGCACAG
ATGCGTAAGGAGAAAATACCGCATCAGG
[124 nt withheld, positions 239-362]
C
[91 nt withheld, positions 364-454]
A
[49 nt withheld, positions 456-504]
CCTTTGACGTTGGAGTCCACGTTCTTT
[37 nt withheld, positions 532-568]
ACCCTATCTCGGTCTATTCTTTTGATTTATAAGGGATTTTGCCGATTTCGGCCTATTGGTTAAAAAATGA
GCTGATTTAACAAAAATTTAACGCGAATTTTAACAAAATATTAACGCTTACAATTTCCATTCGCCATTCA
GGCTGCGCAACTGTTGGGAAGGGCGATCGGTGCGGGCCTCTTCGCTATTACGCCAGCTGGCGAAAGGGGG
ATGTGCTGCAAGGCGATTAAGTTGGGTAACGCCAGGGTTTTCCCAGTCACGACGTTGTAAAACGACGGCC
AGTGAATTGTAATACGACTCACTATAGGGCGAATTCGAGCTCGGTACCCGGGGATCGCAGAACAAACGCC
CAGAACCGAAGGCCGGAGCCCAGACGCCGCAGCAGCCCAGCCTGCGTTGTAACCCGGTCCCCATAGCAAC
CAACTACCGCAGACTACTCTCGCAAGCGCTGTTCTGCTTGTGACCCGGACCGGCTTCTCTTCCGCTTCCG
GTCCCACAATCCTCTGTCGGCCTAGAAGAGCTTTGCATTGTGGGAGCTCCTTCCTTTCTCGCTCCCCGGC
CATCTTGGCGGCTGGTGTTGGTGAGTGAGCTCTGCGGGGTAAACGATTAGGCGGCTCGGGGAGCTCCGCT
AGCTGGTGTTTGACGCTCTGGATTATAATCCTCTCTTCTGTCCTCTGTGTATGCTAGGTTGGGGGTTGTC
CCGCACCTACTAGAGGATCCGCCACCATGGACTACAAGGATGACGACGATAAGGGAAAGTCTTACCCAAC
TGTGAGTGCTGATTACCAGGACGCCGTTGAGAAGGCGAAGAAGAAGCTCAGAGGCTTCATCGCTGAGAAG
AGATGCGCTCCTCTAATGCTCCGTTTGGCATTCCACTCTGCTGGAACCTTTGACAAGGGCACGAAGACCG
GTGGACCCTTCGGAACCATCAAGCACCCTGCCGAACTGGCTCACAGCGCTAACAACGGTCTTGACATCGC
TGTTAGGCTTTTGGAGCCACTCAAGGCGGAGTTCCCTATTTTGAGCTACGCCGATTTCTACCAGTTGGCT
GGCGTTGTTGCCGTTGAGGTCACGGGTGGACCTAAGGTTCCATTCCACCCTGGAAGAGAGGACAAGCCTG
AGCCACCACCAGAGGGTCGCTTGCCCGATCCCACTAAGGGTTCTGACCATTTGAGAGATGTGTTTGGCAA
AGCTATGGGGCTTACTGACCAAGATATCGTTGCTCTATCTGGGGGTCACACTATTGGAGCTGCACACAAG
GAGCGTTCTGGATTTGAGGGTCCCTGGACCTCTAATCCTCTTATTTTCGACAACTCATACTTCACGGAGT
TGTTGAGTGGTGAGAAGGAAGGTCTCCTTCAGCTACCTTCTGACAAGGCTCTTTTGTCTGACCCTGTATT
CCGCCCTCTCGTTGATAAATATGCAGCGGACGAAGATGCCTTCTTTGCTGATTACGCTGAGGCTCACCAA
AAGCTTTCCGAGCTTGGGTTTGCTGATGCCGGTGGTTCCGGTGGATCTGGAGGTTCTTACATCACAAGTT
TGTACAAAAAAGCAGGCACCATGGCGAAGAAGACGTACGACCTGCTTTTCAAGCTGCTCCTGATCGGGGA
TTCCGGAGTGGGGAAGACCTGCGTCCTTTTTCGTTTTTCGGATGATGCCTTCAATACTACCTTTATTTCC
ACCATAGGAATAGACTTCAAGATCAAAACAGTTGAATTACAAGGAAAGAAGATCAAGCTACAGATATGGG
ATACAGCAGGCCAGGAGCGATTTCACACCATCACAACCTCCTACTACAGAGGCGCAATGGGTATCATGCT
AGTATATGACATCACCAATGGTAAAAGTTTTGAAAACATCAGCAAATGGCTTAGAAACATAGATGAGCAT
GCCAATGAAGATGTGGAAAGAATGTTACTAGGAAACAAGTGTGATATGGACGACAAAAGAGTTGTACCTA
AAGGAAAAGGAGAACAGATTGCAAGGGAGCATGGTATTAGGTTTTTTGAGACTAGTGCAAAAGCAAATAT
AAACATCGAAAAGGCGTTCCTCACGTTAGCTGAAGATATCCTTCGAAAGACCCCTGTAAAAGAGCCCAAC
AGTGAAAATGTAGATATCAGCAGTGGAGGAGGCGTGACAGGCTGGAAGAGCAAATGCTGCTAGAACCCAG
CTTTCTTGTACAAAGTGGTGATGTAGTAGGTCGACCTGCAGGGGGAGATGGGGGAGGCTAACTGAAACAC
GGAAGGAGACAATACCGGAAGGAACCCGCGCTATGACGGCAATAAAAAGACAGAATAAAACGCACGGGTG
TTGGGTCGTTTGTTCATAAACGCGGGGTTCGGTCCCAGGGCTGGCACTCTGTCGATACCCCACCGAGACC
CCATTGGGGCCAATACGCCCGCGTTTCTTCCTTTTCCCCACCCCACCCCCCAAGTTCGGGTGAAGGCCCA
GGGCTCGCAGCCAACGTCGGGGCGGCAAGCCCTGCCATAGCCACGGGCCCCGTGGGTTAGGGACGGGGTC
CCCCATGCAAGCTTTTGTTCCCTTTAGTGAGGGTTAATTTCGAGCTTGGCGTAATCATGGTCATAGCTGT
TTCCTGTGTGAAATTGTTATCCGCTCACAATTCCACACAACATACGAGCCGGAAGCATAAAGTGTAAAGC
CTGGGGTGCCTAATGAGTGAGCTAACTCACATTAATTGCGTTGCGCTCACTGCCCGCTTTCCAGTCGGGA
AACCTGTCGTGCCAGCTGCATTAATGAATCGGCCAACGCGCGGGGAGAGGCGGTTTGCGTATTGGGCGCT
CTTCCGCTTCCTCGCTCACTGACTCGCTGCGCTCGGTCGTTCGGCTGCGGCGAGCGGTATCAGCTCACTC
AAAGGCGGTAATACGGTTATCCACAGAATCAGGGGATAACGCAGGAAAGAACATGTGAGCAAAAGGCCAG
CAAAAGGCCAGGAACCGTAAAAAGGCCGCGTTGCTGGCGTTTTTCCATAGGCTCCGCCCCCCTGACGAGC
ATCACAAAAATCGACGCTCAAGTCAGAGGTGGCGAAACCCGACAGGACTATAAAGATACCAGGCGTTTCC
CCCTGGAAGCTCCCTCGTGCGCTCTCCTGTTCCGACCCTGCCGCTTACCGGATACCTGTCCGCCTTTCTC
CCTTCGGGAAGCGTGGCGCTTTCTCATAGCTCACGCTGTAGGTATCTCAGTTCGGTGTAGGTCGTTCGCT
CCAAGCTGGGCTGTGTGCACGAACCCCCCGTTCAGCCCGACCGCTGCGCCTTATCCGGTAACTATCGTCT
TGAGTCCAACCCGGTAAGACACGACTTATCGCCACTGGCAGCAGCCACTGGTAACAGGATTAGCAGAGCG
AGGTATGTAGGCGGTGCTACAGAGTTCTTGAAGTGGTGGCCTAACTACGGCTACACTAGAAGAACAGTAT
TTGGTATCTGCGCTCTGCTGAAGCCAGTTACCTTCGGAAAAAGAGTTGGTAGCTCTTGATCCGGCAAACA
AACCACCGCTGGTAGCGGTGGTTTTTTTGTTTGCAAGCAGCAGATTACGCGCAGAAAAAAAGGATCTCAA
GAAGATCCTTTGATCTTTTCTACGGGGTCTGACGCTCAGTGGAACGAAAACTCACGTTAAGGGATTTTGG
TCATGAGATTATCAAAAAGGATCTTCACCTAGATCCTTTTAAATTAAAAATGAAGTTTTAAATCAATCTA
AAGTATATATGAGTAAACTTGGTCTGACAGTTACCAATGCTTAATCAGTGAGGCACCTATCTCAGCGATC
TGTCTATTTCGTTCATCCATAGTTGCCTGACTCCCCGTCGTGTAGATAACTACGATACGGGAGGGCTTAC
CATCTGGCCCCAGTGCTGCAATGATACCGCGAGACCCACGCTCACCGGCTCCAGATTTATCAGCAATAAA
CCAGCCAGCCGGAAGGGCCGAGCGCAGAAGTGGTCCTGCAACTTTATCCGCCTCCATCCAGTCTATTAAT
TGTTGCCGGGAAGCTAGAGTAAGTAGTTCGCCAGTTAATAGTTTGCGCAACGTTGTTGCCATTGCTACAG
GCATCGTGGTGTCACGCTCGTCGTTTGGTATGGCTTCATTCAGCTCCGGTTCCCAACGATCAAGGCGAGT
TACATGATCCCCCATGTTGTGCAAAAAAGCGGTTAGCTCCTTCGGTCCTCCGATCGTTGTCAGAAGTAAG
TTGGCCGCAGTGTTATCACTCATGGTTATGGCAGCACTGCATAATTCTCTTACTGTCATGCCATCCGTAA
GATGCTTTTCTGTGACTGGTGAGTACTCAACCAAGTCATTCTGAGAATAGTGTATGCGGCGACCGAGTTG
CTCTTGCCCGGCGTCAATACGGGATAATACCGCGCCACATAGCAGAACTTTAAAAGTGCTCATCATTGGA
AAACGTTCTTCGGGGCGAAAACTCTCAAGGATCTTACCGCTGTTGAGATCCAGTTCGATGTAACCCACTC
GTGCACCCAACTGATCTTCAGCATCTTTTACTTTCACCAGCGTTTCTGGGTGAGCAAAAACAGGAAGGCA
AAATGCCGCAAAAAAGGGAATAAGGGCGACACGGAAATGTTGAATACTCATACTCTTCCTTTTTCAATAT
TATTGAAGCATTTATCAGGGTTATTGTCTCATGAGCGGATACATATTTGAATGTATTTAGAAAAATAAAC
AAATAGGGGTTCCGCGCACATTTCCCCGAAAAGTGCCACCTGACGTCTAAGAAACCATTATTATCATGAC
ATTAACCTATAAAAATAGGCGTATCACGAGGCCCTTTCG
Features (pLannotate 1.2.2; 21 found; start..end, strand, type, name):
      2..37      +  CDS            rop (fragment): Rop protein, which maintains plasmids at low copy number; rop
    139..238     +  misc_feature   bom (fragment): basis of mobility region from pBR322
    239..667     +  rep_origin     f1 ori (sequence partly withheld): f1 bacteriophage origin of replication; arrow indicates direction of (+) strand synthesis
    698..855     -  CDS            lacZα (fragment): LacZα fragment of β-galactosidase; lacZ fragment
    858..876     +  promoter       T7 promoter: promoter for bacteriophage T7 RNA polymerase
    879..904     +  misc_feature   MCS (fragment): pUC18/19 multiple cloning site
   1301..1324    +  CDS            3xFLAG (fragment): three tandem FLAG® epitope tags
   1321..2068    +  CDS            APEX2 (fragment): soybean ascorbate peroxidase, engineered to serve as a monomeric tag for electron microscopy and live-cell proteomics (Lam et al., 2015) more active than the original APEX due to the A134P mutation
   2103..2123    +  protein_bind   attB1: mutant version of attB; core recombination site for the Gateway® BP reaction BP Clonase™
   2129..2728    +  CDS            RAB10: RAB10_HUMAN - Experimental evidence at protein level: Swiss-Prot protein existence level 1. (Microbial infection) Upon Legionella pneumophila infection promotes endoplasmic reticulum recruitment and bacterial replication. Plays a role in remodeling the Legionella-containing vacuole (LCV) into an endoplasmic reticulum-like vacuole. From Homo sapiens (Human).
   2733..2757    -  protein_bind   attB2: mutant version of attB; recombination site for the Gateway® BP reaction BP Clonase™
   2845..2893    +  polyA_signal   HSV TK poly(A) signal: herpes simplex virus thymidine kinase polyadenylation signal (Cole and Stacy, 1985)
   2984..3000    -  polyA_signal   bGH poly(A) signal (fragment): bovine growth hormone polyadenylation signal
   3109..3127    -  promoter       T3 promoter: promoter for bacteriophage T3 RNA polymerase
   3172..3188    -  protein_bind   lac operator: The lac repressor binds to the lac operator to inhibit transcription in E. coli. This inhibition can be relieved by adding lactose or isopropyl-β-D-thiogalactopyranoside (IPTG). lac repressor encoded by lacI
   3196..3226    -  promoter       lac promoter: promoter for the E. coli lac operon
   3241..3262    -  protein_bind   CAP binding site: CAP binding activates transcription in the presence of cAMP. E. coli catabolite activator protein
   3275..3367    -  CDS            lacI (fragment): lac repressor; lacI; The lac repressor binds to the lac operator to inhibit transcription in E. coli. This inhibition can be relieved by adding lactose or isopropyl-β-D-thiogalactopyranoside (IPTG).
   3550..4138    -  rep_origin     ori: high-copy-number ColE1/pMB1/pBR322/pUC origin of replication
   4309..5169    -  CDS            AmpR: β-lactamase; bla; confers resistance to ampicillin, carbenicillin, and related antibiotics
   5170..5274    -  promoter       AmpR promoter: bla
