[The description below was written by a language model from this plasmid's Addgene catalogue record and pLannotate feature annotations shown in this document.]
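Description:
pBS L30 Flag-Apex2-Rab10 is a mammalian expression plasmid of about 5.4 kb built on a pBluescript-type (pBS) backbone. The backbone was adapted for mammalian cells by adding the promoter of the mouse ribosomal protein L30 gene, described as a weak promoter, and a herpes simplex virus thymidine kinase polyadenylation signal. It is propagated in E. coli through a high-copy ColE1/pUC-type origin and selected with ampicillin via the β-lactamase gene and its native promoter. The remaining backbone features are typical cloning-vector elements: an f1 phage origin, flanking T7 and T3 promoters, lacZα and lac promoter/operator remnants, and short rop, bom and lacI fragments. No mammalian selection marker is annotated, which is consistent with transient transfection.

The payload is a single fusion reading frame. A FLAG epitope (annotated as a fragment of 3xFLAG) is followed by APEX2, the engineered soybean ascorbate peroxidase, and then by human RAB10. RAB10 sits between attB1 and attB2 sites, reflecting insertion by Gateway recombination downstream of the vector-encoded tags, and the HSV TK poly(A) signal follows. The L30 promoter itself was not picked up by the automated annotation, but the unannotated stretch between the multiple cloning site remnant and the FLAG sequence is where it would be expected.

Placing both tags at the N-terminus leaves the Rab10 C-terminus free. The weak promoter presumably keeps expression low to limit overexpression artefacts. APEX2 supports proximity-dependent biotinylation for proteomics and contrast generation for electron microscopy, while FLAG allows detection or immunoprecipitation. The associated publication concerns exosome dynamics and partners of Rab7, but the record does not state this construct's specific role in that work.
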