Addgene plasmid #166401: pBS L30 Flag-Apex2-Rab10
Purpose: Rab10 fused to APEX2 and a Flag tag in N-ter under control of a weak L30 promoter.
Depositing lab: Raphael Gaudin. Depositing organization: CNRS, Delegation Occitanie Est. Publication: Monitoring the dynamics of exosomes through the tracking of Rab7 partners. Bare Y, Delalande F, Hirschler A, Cazevieille C, Lucansky V, Carapito C, Gaudin R, Deffieu MS. bioRxiv 2025.10.07.680694 10.1101/2025.10.07.680694.
Backbone
  Vector backbone: pBS
  Modifications to backbone: Modified for mammalian expression using the promoter of the mouse ribosomal protein L30 gene ("weak promoter") and a HSV TK polyA tail
  Vector type: Mammalian Expression
Growth in bacteria
  Bacterial resistance: Ampicillin, 100 μg/mL
  Growth temperature: 37°C
  Growth strain: DH5alpha
  Copy number: Unknown
Gene/Insert
  Gene/Insert name: Rab10
  Species: H. sapiens (human)
  GenBank ID: 10890 NC_000002.12
  Promoter: L30 weak promoter
  Tag / fusion protein: Flag (N terminal on insert); APEX2 (N terminal on backbone)
  Cloning method: Gateway Cloning
  Sequencing primers: 5′ M13pUC-fwd; 3′ T3
Terms and licenses: Academic/Nonprofit Terms; Industry Terms: Not Available to Industry
Depositor comments: Please visit https://doi.org/10.1101/2025.10.07.680694 for bioRxiv preprint.
How to cite: pBS L30 Flag-Apex2-Rab10 was a gift from Raphael Gaudin (Addgene plasmid # 166401 ; http://n2t.net/addgene:166401 ; RRID:Addgene_166401)
